Addgene plasmid #87450: FKBP-DCRD-YFP
Purpose: rapamycin-mediated heterodimerization between PCRD and DCRD from C-terminal of L-type Ca2+ channels
Depositing lab: Xiaodong Liu. Publication: Cooperative and acute inhibitionby multiple C-terminal motifs of L-type Ca2+ channels. Liu N, Yang Y, Ge L, Liu M, Colecraft HM, Liu X. Elife. 2017 Jan 6;6. pii: e21989. doi: 10.7554/eLife.21989. PubMed 28059704.
Backbone
  Vector backbone: pcDNA4
  Backbone size w/o insert (bp): 5203
  Vector type: Mammalian Expression
Growth in bacteria
  Bacterial resistance: Ampicillin, 100 μg/mL
  Growth temperature: 37°C
  Growth strain: DH5alpha
  Copy number: High Copy
Gene/Insert
  Gene/Insert name: DCRD (distal C-terminal regulatory domain)
  Species: H. sapiens (human)
  Insert size (bp): 303
  Entrez Gene: CACNA1F (a.k.a. AIED, COD3, COD4, CORDX, CORDX3, CSNB2, CSNB2A, CSNBX2, Cav1.4, Cav1.4alpha1, JM8, JMC8, OA2)
  Promoter: CMV
  Tag / fusion protein: FKBP (N terminal on insert); YFP (C terminal on insert); 6xHis-T7 (N terminal on insert)
  Cloning method: Restriction Enzyme; 5′ cloning site Kpn I (not destroyed); 3′ cloning site Xba I (not destroyed)
  Sequencing primers: 5′ CMV-F
Terms and licenses: Academic/Nonprofit Terms; Industry Terms: Not Available to Industry
Depositor comments: FKBP (324 bp) (protein ID AAA58472)
How to cite: FKBP-DCRD-YFP was a gift from Xiaodong Liu (Addgene plasmid # 87450 ; http://n2t.net/addgene:87450 ; RRID:Addgene_87450)
