[The description below was written by a language model from this plasmid's Addgene catalogue record and pLannotate feature annotations shown in this document.]
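Description:
FKBP-DCRD-YFP is a mammalian expression plasmid built on the pcDNA4 backbone that produces a three-part fusion protein for chemically induced dimerization experiments on L-type calcium channel regulatory motifs. The plasmid is about 6.6 kb and is maintained at high copy in E. coli through a ColE1/pUC-type origin with ampicillin resistance. It also carries an f1 origin and a bleomycin/Zeocin resistance gene (Sh ble) placed behind both the SV40 early promoter and the bacterial EM7 promoter, so Zeocin selection is possible in mammalian cells as well as in bacteria.

The expression cassette is driven by the CMV enhancer and promoter, followed by a T7 promoter and the QBI SP163 translational enhancer derived from the mouse VEGF 5' UTR. The open reading frame begins with the vector-encoded leader (6xHis, T7 gene 10 tag and Xpress epitope with its enterokinase site). It continues into human FKBP12 (FKBP1A), then a roughly 300 bp fragment of human CACNA1F (Cav1.4) encoding the distal C-terminal regulatory domain (DCRD), and ends with EYFP, with a bGH polyadenylation signal downstream. The insert was cloned between KpnI and XbaI sites, both retained.

According to the record, the construct is intended for rapamycin-mediated heterodimerization between the DCRD and the proximal C-terminal regulatory domain (PCRD). Rapamycin bridges FKBP to an FRB domain, so this plasmid would presumably be paired with an FRB-tagged PCRD partner, although that partner is not described here. This allows acute, drug-triggered association of the two motifs, and the YFP moiety provides a fluorescent readout of expression and localization.
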