Features (pLannotate 1.2.2; 27 found; start..end, strand, type, name):
      1..380     +  enhancer       CMV enhancer: human cytomegalovirus immediate early enhancer
    381..584     +  promoter       CMV promoter: human cytomegalovirus (CMV) immediate early promoter
    580..613     +  LTR            5' LTR (truncated) (fragment): truncated 5' long terminal repeat (LTR) from HIV-1
    629..647     +  promoter       T7 promoter: promoter for bacteriophage T7 RNA polymerase
    683..845     +  misc_feature   QBI SP163: strong translational enhancer derived from the 5' UTR of the mouse VEGF gene
    858..878     +  CDS            capTEV™ (fragment): composite tag for in vivo biotinylation, TEV protease cleavage, and 6xHis tagging
    879..911     +  CDS            T7 tag (gene 10 leader): leader peptide from bacteriophage T7 gene 10 promotes efficient translation in E. coli
    915..938     +  CDS            Xpress™ tag: Xpress™ epitope tag, including an enterokinase recognition and cleavage site
    945..1268    +  CDS            FKBP1A: FKB1A_HUMAN - Also known as FKBP1, FKBP12. Experimental evidence at protein level: Swiss-Prot protein existence level 1. Keeps in an inactive conformation TGFBR1, the TGF-beta type I serine/threonine kinase receptor, preventing TGF-beta receptor activation in absence of ligand. Recruits SMAD7 to ACVR1B which prevents the association of SMAD2 and SMAD3 with the activin receptor complex, thereby blocking the activin signal. May modulate the RYR1 calcium channel activity. PPIases accelerate the folding of proteins. It catalyzes the cis-trans isomerization of proline imidic peptide bonds in oligop
   1278..1577    +  CDS            CACNA1F (fragment): CAC1F_HUMAN - Also known as CACNAF1. Experimental evidence at protein level: Swiss-Prot protein existence level 1. [Isoform 6]: Voltage-dependent L-type calcium channel activates at more hyperpolarized voltages and exibits a robust calcium- dependent inactivation (CDI), due to incoming calcium ions, during depolarizations. From Homo sapiens (Human).
   1584..2299    +  CDS            EYFP (fragment): enhanced YFP mammalian codon-optimized
   2338..2562    +  polyA_signal   bGH poly(A) signal: bovine growth hormone polyadenylation signal
   2566..2587    +  promoter       SV40 promoter (fragment): SV40 enhancer and early promoter
   2608..3036    +  rep_origin     f1 ori (sequence partly withheld): f1 bacteriophage origin of replication; arrow indicates direction of (+) strand synthesis
   3050..3379    +  promoter       SV40 promoter: SV40 enhancer and early promoter
   3427..3474    +  promoter       EM7 promoter: synthetic bacterial promoter&nbsp
   3493..3867    +  CDS            BleoR: antibiotic-binding protein; Sh ble from Streptoalloteichus hindustanus; confers resistance to bleomycin, phleomycin, and Zeocin™
   3877..4002    +  CDS            ble (fragment): BLE_KLEPN - Experimental evidence at protein level: Swiss-Prot protein existence level 1. Binding protein with a strong affinity to the bleomycin family of antibiotics. Binds to CL990; an antimitotic-antibiotic compound. From Klebsiella pneumoniae.
   3997..4118    +  polyA_signal   SV40 poly(A) signal: SV40 polyadenylation signal
   4191..4207    -  protein_bind   lac operator: The lac repressor binds to the lac operator to inhibit transcription in E. coli. This inhibition can be relieved by adding lactose or isopropyl-β-D-thiogalactopyranoside (IPTG). lac repressor encoded by lacI
   4215..4245    -  promoter       lac promoter: promoter for the E. coli lac operon
   4260..4281    -  protein_bind   CAP binding site: CAP binding activates transcription in the presence of cAMP. E. coli catabolite activator protein
   4294..4386    -  CDS            lacI (fragment): lac repressor; lacI; The lac repressor binds to the lac operator to inhibit transcription in E. coli. This inhibition can be relieved by adding lactose or isopropyl-β-D-thiogalactopyranoside (IPTG).
   4569..5157    -  rep_origin     ori: high-copy-number ColE1/pMB1/pBR322/pUC origin of replication
   5328..6188    -  CDS            AmpR: β-lactamase; bla; confers resistance to ampicillin, carbenicillin, and related antibiotics
   6189..6293    -  promoter       AmpR promoter: bla
   6352..6404    -  misc_feature   bom (fragment): basis of mobility region from pBR322
>Addgene plasmid #87450 | FKBP-DCRD-YFP | addgene full sequence | sequence record 174914 | Addgene NGS Result
GACATTGATTATTGACTAGTTATTAATAGTAATCAATTACGGGGTCATTAGTTCATAGCCCATATATGGA
GTTCCGCGTTACATAACTTACGGTAAATGGCCCGCCTGGCTGACCGCCCAACGACCCCCGCCCATTGACG
TCAATAATGACGTATGTTCCCATAGTAACGCCAATAGGGACTTTCCATTGACGTCAATGGGTGGAGTATT
TACGGTAAACTGCCCACTTGGCAGTACATCAAGTGTATCATATGCCAAGTACGCCCCCTATTGACGTCAA
TGACGGTAAATGGCCCGCCTGGCATTATGCCCAGTACATGACCTTATGGGACTTTCCTACTTGGCAGTAC
ATCTACGTATTAGTCATCGCTATTACCATGGTGATGCGGTTTTGGCAGTACATCAATGGGCGTGGATAGC
GGTTTGACTCACGGGGATTTCCAAGTCTCCACCCCATTGACGTCAATGGGAGTTTGTTTTGGCACCAAAA
TCAACGGGACTTTCCAAAATGTCGTAACAACTCCGCCCCATTGACGCAAATGGGCGGTAGGCGTGTACGG
TGGGAGGTCTATATAAGCAGAGCTCTCTGGCTAACTAGAGAACCCACTGCTTACTGGCTTATCGAAATTA
ATACGACTCACTATAGGGAGACCCAAGCTGGCTAGCGTTTAAACTTAAGCTTAGCGCAGAGGCTTGGGGC
AGCCGAGCGGCAGCCAGGCCCCGGCCCGGGCCTCGGTTCCAGAAGGGAGAGGAGCCCGCCAAGGCGCGCA
AGAGAGCGGGCTGCCTCGCAGTCCGAGCCGGAGAGGGAGCGCGAGCCGCGCCGGCCCCGGACGGCCTCCG
AAACCATGGGGGGTTCTCATCATCATCATCATCATGGTATGGCTAGCATGACTGGTGGACAGCAAATGGG
TCGGGATCTGTACGACGATGACGATAAGGTACCAATGGGAGTGCAGGTGGAAACCATCTCCCCAGGAGAC
GGGCGCACCTTCCCCAAGCGCGGCCAGACCTGCGTGGTGCACTACACCGGGATGCTTGAAGATGGAAAGA
AATTTGATTCCTCCCGGGACAGAAACAAGCCCTTTAAGTTTATGCTAGGCAAGCAGGAGGTGATCCGAGG
CTGGGAAGAAGGGGTTGCCCAGATGAGTGTGGGTCAGAGAGCCAAACTGACTATATCTCCAGATTATGCC
TATGGTGCCACTGGGCACCCAGGCATCATCCCACCACATGCCACTCTCGTCTTCGATGTGGAGCTTCTAA
AACTGGAAGGATCCATGCTGCACGTGCCTGGAACCCACTCGGACCCCAGCCATGGGAAGAGGGGCAGTGC
CGACAGCTTGGTGGAGGCTGTGCTTATCTCAGAGGGTCTGGGCCTCTTTGCTCGAGACCCACGTTTCGTG
GCCCTGGCCAAGCAGGAGATTGCAGATGCGTGTCGCCTGACGCTGGATGAGATGGACAATGCTGCCAGTG
ACCTGCTGGCACAGGGAACCAGCTCTCTCTATAGCGACGAGGAGTCCATCCTCTCCCGCTTCGATGAGGA
GGACTTGGGAGACGAGATGGCCTGCGTCCACGCCCTCGAATTCGTGAGCAAGGGCGAGGAGCTGTTCACC
GGGGTGGTGCCCATCCTGGTCGAGCTGGACGGCGACGTAAACGGCCACAAGTTCAGCGTGTCCGGCGAGG
GCGAGGGCGATGCCACCTACGGCAAGCTGACCCTGAAGTTCATCTGCACCACCGGCAAGCTGCCCGTGCC
CTGGCCCACCCTCGTGACCACCTTCGGCTACGGCCTGCAGTGCTTCGCCCGCTACCCCGACCACATGAAG
CAGCACGACTTCTTCAAGTCCGCCATGCCCGAAGGCTACGTCCAGGAGCGCACCATCTTCTTCAAGGACG
ACGGCAACTACAAGACCCGCGCCGAGGTGAAGTTCGAGGGCGACACCCTGGTGAACCGCATCGAGCTGAA
GGGCATCGACTTCAAGGAGGACGGCAACATCCTGGGGCACAAGCTGGAGTACAACTACAACAGCCACAAC
GTCTATATCATGGCCGACAAGCAGAAGAACGGCATCAAGGTGAACTTCAAGATCCGCCACAACATCGAGG
ACGGCAGCGTGCAGCTCGCCGACCACTACCAGCAGAACACCCCCATCGGCGACGGCCCCGTGCTGCTGCC
CGACAACCACTACCTGAGCTACCAGTCCGCCCTGAGCAAAGACCCCAACGAGAAGCGCGATCACATGGTC
CTGCTGGAGTTCGTGACCGCCGCCGGGATCACTCTCGGCATGGACGAGCTGTACAAGTAGTCTAGAGGGC
CCGTTTAAACCCGCTGATCAGCCTCGACTGTGCCTTCTAGTTGCCAGCCATCTGTTGTTTGCCCCTCCCC
CGTGCCTTCCTTGACCCTGGAAGGTGCCACTCCCACTGTCCTTTCCTAATAAAATGAGGAAATTGCATCG
CATTGTCTGAGTAGGTGTCATTCTATTCTGGGGGGTGGGGTGGGGCAGGACAGCAAGGGGGAGGATTGGG
AAGACAATAGCAGGCATGCTGGGGATGCGGTGGGCTCTATGGCTTCTGAGGCGGAAAGAACCAGCTGGGG
CTCTAGGGGGTATCCCC
[124 nt withheld, positions 2608-2731]
C
[91 nt withheld, positions 2733-2823]
A
[49 nt withheld, positions 2825-2873]
CCTTTGACGTTGGAGTCCACGTTCTTT
[37 nt withheld, positions 2901-2937]
ACCCTATCTCGGTCTATTCTTTTGATTTATAAGGGATTTTGCCGATTTCGGCCTATTGGTTAAAAAATGA
GCTGATTTAACAAAAATTTAACGCGAATTAATTCTGTGGAATGTGTGTCAGTTAGGGTGTGGAAAGTCCC
CAGGCTCCCCAGCAGGCAGAAGTATGCAAAGCATGCATCTCAATTAGTCAGCAACCAGGTGTGGAAAGTC
CCCAGGCTCCCCAGCAGGCAGAAGTATGCAAAGCATGCATCTCAATTAGTCAGCAACCATAGTCCCGCCC
CTAACTCCGCCCATCCCGCCCCTAACTCCGCCCAGTTCCGCCCATTCTCCGCCCCATGGCTGACTAATTT
TTTTTATTTATGCAGAGGCCGAGGCCGCCTCTGCCTCTGAGCTATTCCAGAAGTAGTGAGGAGGCTTTTT
TGGAGGCCTAGGCTTTTGCAAAAAGCTCCCGGGAGCTTGTATATCCATTTTCGGATCTGATCAGCACGTG
TTGACAATTAATCATCGGCATAGTATATCGGCATAGTATAATACGACAAGGTGAGGAACTAAACCATGGC
CAAGTTGACCAGTGCCGTTCCGGTGCTCACCGCGCGCGACGTCGCCGGAGCGGTCGAGTTCTGGACCGAC
CGGCTCGGGTTCTCCCGGGACTTCGTGGAGGACGACTTCGCCGGTGTGGTCCGGGACGACGTGACCCTGT
TCATCAGCGCGGTCCAGGACCAGGTGGTGCCGGACAACACCCTGGCCTGGGTGTGGGTGCGCGGCCTGGA
CGAGCTGTACGCCGAGTGGTCGGAGGTCGTGTCCACGAACTTCCGGGACGCCTCCGGGCCGGCCATGACC
GAGATCGGCGAGCAGCCGTGGGGGCGGGAGTTCGCCCTGCGCGACCCGGCCGGCAACTGCGTGCACTTCG
TGGCCGAGGAGCAGGACTGACACGTGCTACGAGATTTCGATTCCACCGCCGCCTTCTATGAAAGGTTGGG
CTTCGGAATCGTTTTCCGGGACGCCGGCTGGATGATCCTCCAGCGCGGGGATCTCATGCTGGAGTTCTTC
GCCCACCCCAACTTGTTTATTGCAGCTTATAATGGTTACAAATAAAGCAATAGCATCACAAATTTCACAA
ATAAAGCATTTTTTTCACTGCATTCTAGTTGTGGTTTGTCCAAACTCATCAATGTATCTTATCATGTCTG
TATACCGTCGACCTCTAGCTAGAGCTTGGCGTAATCATGGTCATAGCTGTTTCCTGTGTGAAATTGTTAT
CCGCTCACAATTCCACACAACATACGAGCCGGAAGCATAAAGTGTAAAGCCTGGGGTGCCTAATGAGTGA
GCTAACTCACATTAATTGCGTTGCGCTCACTGCCCGCTTTCCAGTCGGGAAACCTGTCGTGCCAGCTGCA
TTAATGAATCGGCCAACGCGCGGGGAGAGGCGGTTTGCGTATTGGGCGCTCTTCCGCTTCCTCGCTCACT
GACTCGCTGCGCTCGGTCGTTCGGCTGCGGCGAGCGGTATCAGCTCACTCAAAGGCGGTAATACGGTTAT
CCACAGAATCAGGGGATAACGCAGGAAAGAACATGTGAGCAAAAGGCCAGCAAAAGGCCAGGAACCGTAA
AAAGGCCGCGTTGCTGGCGTTTTTCCATAGGCTCCGCCCCCCTGACGAGCATCACAAAAATCGACGCTCA
AGTCAGAGGTGGCGAAACCCGACAGGACTATAAAGATACCAGGCGTTTCCCCCTGGAAGCTCCCTCGTGC
GCTCTCCTGTTCCGACCCTGCCGCTTACCGGATACCTGTCCGCCTTTCTCCCTTCGGGAAGCGTGGCGCT
TTCTCATAGCTCACGCTGTAGGTATCTCAGTTCGGTGTAGGTCGTTCGCTCCAAGCTGGGCTGTGTGCAC
GAACCCCCCGTTCAGCCCGACCGCTGCGCCTTATCCGGTAACTATCGTCTTGAGTCCAACCCGGTAAGAC
ACGACTTATCGCCACTGGCAGCAGCCACTGGTAACAGGATTAGCAGAGCGAGGTATGTAGGCGGTGCTAC
AGAGTTCTTGAAGTGGTGGCCTAACTACGGCTACACTAGAAGAACAGTATTTGGTATCTGCGCTCTGCTG
AAGCCAGTTACCTTCGGAAAAAGAGTTGGTAGCTCTTGATCCGGCAAACAAACCACCGCTGGTAGCGGTG
GTTTTTTTGTTTGCAAGCAGCAGATTACGCGCAGAAAAAAAGGATCTCAAGAAGATCCTTTGATCTTTTC
TACGGGGTCTGACGCTCAGTGGAACGAAAACTCACGTTAAGGGATTTTGGTCATGAGATTATCAAAAAGG
ATCTTCACCTAGATCCTTTTAAATTAAAAATGAAGTTTTAAATCAATCTAAAGTATATATGAGTAAACTT
GGTCTGACAGTTACCAATGCTTAATCAGTGAGGCACCTATCTCAGCGATCTGTCTATTTCGTTCATCCAT
AGTTGCCTGACTCCCCGTCGTGTAGATAACTACGATACGGGAGGGCTTACCATCTGGCCCCAGTGCTGCA
ATGATACCGCGAGACCCACGCTCACCGGCTCCAGATTTATCAGCAATAAACCAGCCAGCCGGAAGGGCCG
AGCGCAGAAGTGGTCCTGCAACTTTATCCGCCTCCATCCAGTCTATTAATTGTTGCCGGGAAGCTAGAGT
AAGTAGTTCGCCAGTTAATAGTTTGCGCAACGTTGTTGCCATTGCTACAGGCATCGTGGTGTCACGCTCG
TCGTTTGGTATGGCTTCATTCAGCTCCGGTTCCCAACGATCAAGGCGAGTTACATGATCCCCCATGTTGT
GCAAAAAAGCGGTTAGCTCCTTCGGTCCTCCGATCGTTGTCAGAAGTAAGTTGGCCGCAGTGTTATCACT
CATGGTTATGGCAGCACTGCATAATTCTCTTACTGTCATGCCATCCGTAAGATGCTTTTCTGTGACTGGT
GAGTACTCAACCAAGTCATTCTGAGAATAGTGTATGCGGCGACCGAGTTGCTCTTGCCCGGCGTCAATAC
GGGATAATACCGCGCCACATAGCAGAACTTTAAAAGTGCTCATCATTGGAAAACGTTCTTCGGGGCGAAA
ACTCTCAAGGATCTTACCGCTGTTGAGATCCAGTTCGATGTAACCCACTCGTGCACCCAACTGATCTTCA
GCATCTTTTACTTTCACCAGCGTTTCTGGGTGAGCAAAAACAGGAAGGCAAAATGCCGCAAAAAAGGGAA
TAAGGGCGACACGGAAATGTTGAATACTCATACTCTTCCTTTTTCAATATTATTGAAGCATTTATCAGGG
TTATTGTCTCATGAGCGGATACATATTTGAATGTATTTAGAAAAATAAACAAATAGGGGTTCCGCGCACA
TTTCCCCGAAAAGTGCCACCTGACGTCGACGGATCGGGAGATCTCCCGATCCCCTATGGTGCACTCTCAG
TACAATCTGCTCTGATGCCGCATAGTTAAGCCAGTATCTGCTCCCTGCTTGTGTGTTGGAGGTCGCTGAG
TAGTGCGCGAGCAAAATTTAAGCTACAACAAGGCAAGGCTTGACCGACAATTGCATGAAGAATCTGCTTA
GGGTTAGGCGTTTTGCGCTGCTTCGCGATGTACGGGCCAGATATACGCGTT
